Addgene plasmid #126521: p-AAV2-hSyn-MerMAID6-Citrine
Purpose: Anion-conducting Channelrhodopsin with near-complete desensitization in continuous light. Codon-optimized for mammalian expression (human/mouse).
Depositing lab: Peter Hegemann. Depositing organization: Humboldt-Universitaet zu Berlin. Publication: MerMAIDs: a family of metagenomically discovered marine anion-conducting and intensely desensitizing channelrhodopsins. Oppermann J, Fischer P, Silapetere A, Liepe B, Rodriguez-Rozada S, Flores-Uribe J, Peter E, Keidel A, Vierock J, Kaufmann J, Broser M, Luck M, Bartl F, Hildebrandt P, Simon Wiegert J, Beja O, Hegemann P, Wietek J. Nat Commun. 2019 Jul 25;10(1):3315. doi: 10.1038/s41467-019-11322-6. PubMed 31346176.
Backbone
  Vector backbone: pAAV2
  Backbone size w/o insert (bp): 5309
  Vector type: AAV
Growth in bacteria
  Bacterial resistance: Ampicillin, 100 μg/mL
  Growth temperature: 37°C
  Growth strain: NEB Stable
  Copy number: High Copy
Gene/Insert
  Gene/Insert name: MerMAID6
  Species: Synthetic
  Insert size (bp): 801
  Promoter: human synapsin
  Tag / fusion protein: Citrine (C terminal on insert)
  Cloning method: Gibson Cloning
  Sequencing primers: 5′ ttcccggccaccttggtcgcgtc
Terms and licenses: Academic/Nonprofit Terms; Industry Terms: Not Available to Industry
Depositor comments: Please visit https://www.biorxiv.org/content/early/2019/04/12/607804.full.pdf for BioRxiv preprint.
How to cite: p-AAV2-hSyn-MerMAID6-Citrine was a gift from Peter Hegemann (Addgene plasmid # 126521 ; http://n2t.net/addgene:126521 ; RRID:Addgene_126521)
