[The description below was written by a language model from this plasmid's Addgene catalogue record and pLannotate feature annotations shown in this document.]
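Description:
p-AAV2-hSyn-MerMAID6-Citrine is an adeno-associated virus transfer plasmid built on a pAAV2 backbone for neuron-targeted expression of an optogenetic silencing tool. In bacteria it is maintained as a high-copy plasmid through a ColE1/pUC-type origin and selected with ampicillin via the β-lactamase gene and its native promoter. An f1 phage origin is also present. Short lacZα, lacI and SV40 large T antigen fragments appear in the annotation and are most likely backbone remnants with no functional role.

The expression cassette lies between two AAV2 inverted terminal repeats, one of which is annotated only as a fragment. The ITRs are the cis elements needed for replication and packaging of the intervening DNA into recombinant AAV particles when helper functions are supplied in trans. Within the ITRs, the human synapsin I promoter drives neuron-specific transcription of MerMAID6, a synthetic 801 bp coding sequence codon-optimized for human and mouse cells. The automated feature table does not label this insert, but the unannotated interval between the promoter and Citrine matches its expected position. MerMAID6 is fused at its C terminus to the yellow fluorescent protein Citrine, which allows expressing cells to be seen. A WPRE follows to enhance transcript stability and expression, and a bovine growth hormone polyadenylation signal terminates the message.

MerMAID6 belongs to a family of marine channelrhodopsins discovered by metagenomics. These channels conduct anions and desensitize almost completely under continuous illumination. The construct is suited to AAV production or direct transfection for light-evoked, transient chloride-mediated inhibition of neurons and for biophysical study of the channel.
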