Features (pLannotate 1.2.2; 13 found; start..end, strand, type, name):
    182..770     -  rep_origin     ori: high-copy-number ColE1/pMB1/pBR322/pUC origin of replication
    941..1801    -  CDS            AmpR: β-lactamase; bla; confers resistance to ampicillin, carbenicillin, and related antibiotics
   1802..1906    -  promoter       AmpR promoter: bla
   1959..2387    -  rep_origin     f1 ori (sequence partly withheld): f1 bacteriophage origin of replication; arrow indicates direction of (+) strand synthesis
   2392..2461    -  CDS            lacZα (fragment): LacZα fragment of β-galactosidase; lacZ fragment
   2456..2588    -  repeat_region  AAV2 ITR (fragment): inverted terminal repeat of adeno-associated virus serotype 2 inverted
   2688..3135    +  promoter       hSyn promoter: human synapsin I promoter; confers neuron-specific expression (Kügler et al., 2003)
   3974..4690    +  CDS            Citrine: Citrine is a basic (constitutively fluorescent) yellow fluorescent protein published in 2001, derived from Aequorea victoria. It has moderate acid sensitivity.
   4706..5294    +  misc_feature   WPRE: woodchuck hepatitis virus posttranscriptional regulatory element
   5335..5542    +  polyA_signal   bGH poly(A) signal: bovine growth hormone polyadenylation signal
   5573..5641    -  CDS            large T antigen (fragment): large T antigen from SV40 (simian virus 40)
   5712..5845    +  repeat_region  AAV2 ITR: inverted terminal repeat of adeno-associated virus serotype 2 inverted
   5839..5895    -  CDS            lacI (fragment): lac repressor; lacI; The lac repressor binds to the lac operator to inhibit transcription in E. coli. This inhibition can be relieved by adding lactose or isopropyl-β-D-thiogalactopyranoside (IPTG).
>Addgene plasmid #126521 | p-AAV2-hSyn-MerMAID6-Citrine | addgene full sequence | sequence record 263280 | Addgene NGS Result
CTTCCGCTTCCTCGCTCACTGACTCGCTGCGCTCGGTCGTTCGGCTGCGGCGAGCGGTATCAGCTCACTC
AAAGGCGGTAATACGGTTATCCACAGAATCAGGGGATAACGCAGGAAAGAACATGTGAGCAAAAGGCCAG
CAAAAGGCCAGGAACCGTAAAAAGGCCGCGTTGCTGGCGTTTTTCCATAGGCTCCGCCCCCCTGACGAGC
ATCACAAAAATCGACGCTCAAGTCAGAGGTGGCGAAACCCGACAGGACTATAAAGATACCAGGCGTTTCC
CCCTGGAAGCTCCCTCGTGCGCTCTCCTGTTCCGACCCTGCCGCTTACCGGATACCTGTCCGCCTTTCTC
CCTTCGGGAAGCGTGGCGCTTTCTCATAGCTCACGCTGTAGGTATCTCAGTTCGGTGTAGGTCGTTCGCT
CCAAGCTGGGCTGTGTGCACGAACCCCCCGTTCAGCCCGACCGCTGCGCCTTATCCGGTAACTATCGTCT
TGAGTCCAACCCGGTAAGACACGACTTATCGCCACTGGCAGCAGCCACTGGTAACAGGATTAGCAGAGCG
AGGTATGTAGGCGGTGCTACAGAGTTCTTGAAGTGGTGGCCTAACTACGGCTACACTAGAAGAACAGTAT
TTGGTATCTGCGCTCTGCTGAAGCCAGTTACCTTCGGAAAAAGAGTTGGTAGCTCTTGATCCGGCAAACA
AACCACCGCTGGTAGCGGTGGTTTTTTTGTTTGCAAGCAGCAGATTACGCGCAGAAAAAAAGGATCTCAA
GAAGATCCTTTGATCTTTTCTACGGGGTCTGACGCTCAGTGGAACGAAAACTCACGTTAAGGGATTTTGG
TCATGAGATTATCAAAAAGGATCTTCACCTAGATCCTTTTAAATTAAAAATGAAGTTTTAAATCAATCTA
AAGTATATATGAGTAAACTTGGTCTGACAGTTACCAATGCTTAATCAGTGAGGCACCTATCTCAGCGATC
TGTCTATTTCGTTCATCCATAGTTGCCTGACTCCCCGTCGTGTAGATAACTACGATACGGGAGGGCTTAC
CATCTGGCCCCAGTGCTGCAATGATACCGCGAGACCCACGCTCACCGGCTCCAGATTTATCAGCAATAAA
CCAGCCAGCCGGAAGGGCCGAGCGCAGAAGTGGTCCTGCAACTTTATCCGCCTCCATCCAGTCTATTAAT
TGTTGCCGGGAAGCTAGAGTAAGTAGTTCGCCAGTTAATAGTTTGCGCAACGTTGTTGCCATTGCTACAG
GCATCGTGGTGTCACGCTCGTCGTTTGGTATGGCTTCATTCAGCTCCGGTTCCCAACGATCAAGGCGAGT
TACATGATCCCCCATGTTGTGCAAAAAAGCGGTTAGCTCCTTCGGTCCTCCGATCGTTGTCAGAAGTAAG
TTGGCCGCAGTGTTATCACTCATGGTTATGGCAGCACTGCATAATTCTCTTACTGTCATGCCATCCGTAA
GATGCTTTTCTGTGACTGGTGAGTACTCAACCAAGTCATTCTGAGAATAGTGTATGCGGCGACCGAGTTG
CTCTTGCCCGGCGTCAATACGGGATAATACCGCGCCACATAGCAGAACTTTAAAAGTGCTCATCATTGGA
AAACGTTCTTCGGGGCGAAAACTCTCAAGGATCTTACCGCTGTTGAGATCCAGTTCGATGTAACCCACTC
GTGCACCCAACTGATCTTCAGCATCTTTTACTTTCACCAGCGTTTCTGGGTGAGCAAAAACAGGAAGGCA
AAATGCCGCAAAAAAGGGAATAAGGGCGACACGGAAATGTTGAATACTCATACTCTTCCTTTTTCAATAT
TATTGAAGCATTTATCAGGGTTATTGTCTCATGAGCGGATACATATTTGAATGTATTTAGAAAAATAAAC
AAATAGGGGTTCCGCGCACATTTCCCCGAAAAGTGCCACCTAAATTGTAAGCGTTAATATTTTGTTAAAA
TTCGCGTTAAATTTTTGTTAAATCAGCTCATTTTTTAACCAATAGGCCGAAATCGGCAAAATCCCTTATA
AATCAAAAGAATAGACCGAGATAGGGT
[37 nt withheld, positions 2058-2094]
AAAGAACGTGGACTCCAACGTCAAAGG
[49 nt withheld, positions 2122-2170]
T
[91 nt withheld, positions 2172-2262]
G
[124 nt withheld, positions 2264-2387]
CCCATTCGCCATTCAGGCTGCGCAACTGTTGGGAAGGGCGATCGGTGCGGGCCTCTTCGCTATTACGCCA
GCTGCGCGCTCGCTCGCTCACTGAGGCCGCCCGGGCAAAGCCCGGGCGTCGGGCGACCTTTGGTCGCCCG
GCCTCAGTGAGCGAGCGAGCGCGCAGAGAGGGAGTGGCCAACTCCATCACTAGGGGTTCCTTGTAGTTAA
TGATTAACCCGCCATGCTACTTATCTACGTAGCCATGCTCTAGGAAGATCGTAGGTTAATTAATCTAGAC
TGCAGAGGGCCCTGCGTATGAGTGCAAGTGGGTTTTAGGACCAGGATGAGGCGGGGTGGGGGTGCCTACC
TGACGACCGACCCCGACCCACTGGACAAGCACCCAACCCCCATTCCCCAAATTGCGCATCCCCTATCAGA
GAGGGGGAGGGGAAACAGGATGCGGCGAGGCGCGTGCGCACTGCCAGCTTCAGCACCGCGGACAGTGCCT
TCGCCCCCGCCTGGCGGCGCGCGCCACCGCCGCCTCAGCACTGAAGGCGCGCTGACGTCACTCGCCGGTC
CCCCGCAAACTCCCCTTCCCGGCCACCTTGGTCGCGTCCGCGCCGCCGCCGGCCCAGCCGGACCGCACCA
CGCGAGGCGCGAGATAGGGGGGCACGGGCGCGACCATCTGCGCTGCGGCGCCGGCGACTCAGCGCTGCCT
CAGTCTGCGGTGGGCAGCGGAGGAGTCGTGTCGTGCCTGAGAGCGCAGTCGAATTCAAGCTGCTAGCGCC
ACCATGGTCTCCGTGGAACTGCATGTCACCGCCCAGATTTTCACCGCATTCGTGTCAGCCGCTAACGCAC
TGTATTATTTCTATATTTGGAGGTTCACCAAGAGGGGCAGACTGATGCAGTGGGAGGTGGCATGGGTGGC
ATGGGTGGAGACCATCAACTACGTGGTGCAGATCGCAACAGGCAGCCCACGGGTGGGACTGATCCACGGC
GGCAAGTTCCCCTGGATGCGCTATGTGGGCTGGCAGCTGACCTGCCCTGTGCTGCTGGCCTTTATCGTGC
TGAACATGCTGGAGAAGCCATCTACAAGGCTGGTCATCCAGCTGCTGATGCTGCTGCAGTTCATCATCCT
GAGCGGCATGTCTGCCAGCCTGCTGGCCGACAATGGCCTGAAGGTGCTGTTTGTGATCATCGCCAGCCTG
GGCCTGTGCACCATGTACTCCGTGCTGTATACAAACCGGAAGAATAAGCACGTGCCCAGCTCCGAGAACA
AGGAGCTGCACCTGCTGATGTACTTCATGGCCTCCTGGCTGGTGTTCCCAATCATGTTTATCATGGGCCC
CGAGATGACCGGCATCATCCCTTTTGAGTATACACTGGTGGGCCACTGCGTGGGCGATCTGATCTCTAAG
AATGCCTTCGGCATCCTGGCCTGGCAGTACACCCTGCACATCTTTAAGCAGAAGAAGAAGACCCTGCCCT
GTCACAAGGAGAAGGAGGTGTATCCCCCTTCCGAGAAGACATCTGAGAGCGAGATGGCTAGAAACAATGA
GGTGACCCATGTGACACTGCCCCTGAAATTCCTGGCGGCACTCGAGATGGTGAGCAAGGGCGAGGAGCTG
TTCACCGGGGTGGTGCCCATCCTGGTCGAGCTGGACGGCGACGTAAACGGCCACAAGTTCAGCGTGTCCG
GCGAGGGCGAGGGCGATGCCACCTACGGCAAGCTGACCCTGAAGTTCATCTGCACCACCGGCAAGCTGCC
CGTGCCCTGGCCCACCCTCGTGACCACCTTCGGCTACGGCCTGATGTGCTTCGCCCGCTACCCCGACCAC
ATGAAGCAGCACGACTTCTTCAAGTCCGCCATGCCCGAAGGCTACGTCCAGGAGCGCACCATCTTCTTCA
AGGACGACGGCAACTACAAGACCCGCGCCGAGGTGAAGTTCGAGGGCGACACCCTGGTGAACCGCATCGA
GCTGAAGGGCATCGACTTCAAGGAGGACGGCAACATCCTGGGGCACAAGCTGGAGTACAACTACAACAGC
CACAACGTCTATATCATGGCCGACAAGCAGAAGAACGGCATCAAGGTGAACTTCAAGATCCGCCACAACA
TCGAGGACGGCAGCGTGCAGCTCGCCGACCACTACCAGCAGAACACCCCCATCGGCGACGGCCCCGTGCT
GCTGCCCGACAACCACTACCTGAGCTACCAGTCCGCCCTGAGCAAAGACCCCAACGAGAAGCGCGATCAC
ATGGTCCTGCTGGAGTTCGTGACCGCCGCCGGGATCACTCTCGGCATGGACGAGCTGTACAAGTAGAAGC
TTATCGATAATCAACCTCTGGATTACAAAATTTGTGAAAGATTGACTGGTATTCTTAACTATGTTGCTCC
TTTTACGCTATGTGGATACGCTGCTTTAATGCCTTTGTATCATGCTATTGCTTCCCGTATGGCTTTCATT
TTCTCCTCCTTGTATAAATCCTGGTTGCTGTCTCTTTATGAGGAGTTGTGGCCCGTTGTCAGGCAACGTG
GCGTGGTGTGCACTGTGTTTGCTGACGCAACCCCCACTGGTTGGGGCATTGCCACCACCTGTCAGCTCCT
TTCCGGGACTTTCGCTTTCCCCCTCCCTATTGCCACGGCGGAACTCATCGCCGCCTGCCTTGCCCGCTGC
TGGACAGGGGCTCGGCTGTTGGGCACTGACAATTCCGTGGTGTTGTCGGGGAAATCATCGTCCTTTCCTT
GGCTGCTCGCCTGTGTTGCCACCTGGATTCTGCGCGGGACGTCCTTCTGCTACGTCCCTTCGGCCCTCAA
TCCAGCGGACCTTCCTTCCCGCGGCCTGCTGCCGGCTCTGCGGCCTCTTCCGCGTCTTCGCCTTCGCCCT
CAGACGAGTCGGATCTCCCTTTGGGCCGCCTCCCCGCATCGATACCGTCGACCCGGGCGGCCGCTCATAA
AGCTCGACTGTGCCTTCTAGTTGCCAGCCATCTGTTGTTTGCCCCTCCCCCGTGCCTTCCTTGACCCTGG
AAGGTGCCACTCCCACTGTCCTTTCCTAATAAAATGAGGAAATTGCATCGCATTGTCTGAGTAGGTGTCA
TTCTATTCTGGGGGGTGGGGTGGGGCAGGACAGCAAGGGGGAGGATTGGGAAGACAATAGCAGGCATGCT
GGGGATGCGGTCCGGACTGTACAATTGCATTCATTTTATGTTTCAGGTTCAGGGGGAGATGTGGGAGGTT
TTTTAAAGCAAGTAAAACCTCTACAAATGTGGTAAAATCGATAAGGATCTTCCTAGAGCATGGCTACGTA
GATAAGTAGCATGGCGGGTTAATCATTAACTACAAGGAACCCCTAGTGATGGAGTTGGCCACTCCCTCTC
TGCGCGCTCGCTCGCTCACTGAGGCCGGGCGACCAAAGGTCGCCCGACGCCCGGGCTTTGCCCGGGCGGC
CTCAGTGAGCGAGCGAGCGCGCAGCTGCATTAATGAATCGGCCAACGCGCGGGGAGAGGCGGTTTGCGTA
TTGGGCGCT
