>Addgene plasmid #126521 | p-AAV2-hSyn-MerMAID6-Citrine | depositor partial sequence | sequence record 241951 | MerMAID6
ATGGTCTCCGTGGAACTGCATGTCACCGCCCAGATTTTCACCGCATTCGTGTCAGCCGCTAACGCACTGT
ATTATTTCTATATTTGGAGGTTCACCAAGAGGGGCAGACTGATGCAGTGGGAGGTGGCATGGGTGGCATG
GGTGGAGACCATCAACTACGTGGTGCAGATCGCAACAGGCAGCCCACGGGTGGGACTGATCCACGGCGGC
AAGTTCCCCTGGATGCGCTATGTGGGCTGGCAGCTGACCTGCCCTGTGCTGCTGGCCTTTATCGTGCTGA
ACATGCTGGAGAAGCCATCTACAAGGCTGGTCATCCAGCTGCTGATGCTGCTGCAGTTCATCATCCTGAG
CGGCATGTCTGCCAGCCTGCTGGCCGACAATGGCCTGAAGGTGCTGTTTGTGATCATCGCCAGCCTGGGC
CTGTGCACCATGTACTCCGTGCTGTATACAAACCGGAAGAATAAGCACGTGCCCAGCTCCGAGAACAAGG
AGCTGCACCTGCTGATGTACTTCATGGCCTCCTGGCTGGTGTTCCCAATCATGTTTATCATGGGCCCCGA
GATGACCGGCATCATCCCTTTTGAGTATACACTGGTGGGCCACTGCGTGGGCGATCTGATCTCTAAGAAT
GCCTTCGGCATCCTGGCCTGGCAGTACACCCTGCACATCTTTAAGCAGAAGAAGAAGACCCTGCCCTGTC
ACAAGGAGAAGGAGGTGTATCCCCCTTCCGAGAAGACATCTGAGAGCGAGATGGCTAGAAACAATGAGGT
GACCCATGTGACACTGCCCCTGAAATTCCTG
